LOCUS       pCfB2196\(XI-5-loxP-BLEsyn) 5795 bp DNA circular UNA 1-APR-2014
DEFINITION  .
ACCESSION   BGHA
VERSION     .
KEYWORDS    p387 pXI-5-BLEsyn.
SOURCE      Saccharomyces cerevisiae.
  ORGANISM  Saccharomyces cerevisiae
REFERENCE   1 (bases 1 to 5795)
  AUTHORS   .
  TITLE     Direct Submission
  JOURNAL   Exported 7. feb 2014 from SnapGene 2.2.1 http://www.snapgene.com
COMMENT     This file is created by Vector NTI http://www.invitrogen.com/
COMMENT     ORIGDB|GenBank
COMMENT     VNTDATE|691785631|
COMMENT     VNTDBDATE|694085965|
COMMENT     LSOWNER|
COMMENT     VNTNAME|pCfB2196 (XI-5-loxP-BLEsyn)|
COMMENT     VNTAUTHORNAME|Irina Borodina|
COMMENT     VNTOAUTHORNAME|UNKNOWN|
COMMENT     Vector_NTI_Display_Data_(Do_Not_Edit!)
COMMENT     (SXF
COMMENT     (CGexDoc "pCfB2196 (XI-5-loxP-BLEsyn)" 0 5795
COMMENT     (CDBMol 0 0 1 1 1 0 0 0 0 "" "" 0 0 0 0 (CObList) (CObList)
            (CObList)
COMMENT     (CObList) -1 "")
COMMENT     (CDocSetData 1 1 0 0 0 0 "MAIN" 1 1 1 1 0 0 1 1 0 1 10 10 4294967295
            50 0
COMMENT     1 0 (CHomObj 0 0 0 3 75) (CWordArray 21 4) (CWordArray)
COMMENT     (CStringList "BbsI" "BsaI" "NheI" "NotI" "PacI")
COMMENT     (CStringList "atg" "gtg") (CStringList "taa" "tga" "tag") (CObList)
            1
COMMENT     "{(0,1),2}" 0 0 "" 0 4294967295 0 0 0 0 0 0 1 "MAIN" 0 0 30 0
COMMENT     (CProteinMotifSearchObject 70 20 1 1 1 1 0 0 1 0 0 0 0 0))
COMMENT     (CMolPar 0 0 0 0 0 1 5795 0 0 0 0 0 0 0 0) (CStringList)
            (CStringList)
COMMENT     (CObList) (COAPar 25 250 50 0 6 4 3 7) (COAPar 25 250 50 0 6 4 3 7)
COMMENT     (COAPar 25 250 50 0 6 4 3 7)
COMMENT     (CObList #0=(CRSite (CStringList) "BbsI" "gaagac" 9 13 0 0 "")
COMMENT     #1=(CRSite (CStringList) "BsaI" "ggtctc" 8 12 0 0 "")
COMMENT     #2=(CRSite (CStringList) "NheI" "gctagc" 2 0 0 0 "")
COMMENT     #3=(CRSite (CStringList) "NotI" "gcggccgc" 3 0 2 2054 0 4880 0 0 "")
COMMENT     #4=(CRSite (CStringList) "PacI" "ttaattaa" 6 0 0 0 ""))
COMMENT     (CObList
COMMENT     #5=(CFSignal (CObList) "XI-5 UP" 21 0 0 4900 5562 0 (CStringList)
COMMENT     (CStringList) 1 1 1 1 "1318..1980")
COMMENT     #6=(CFSignal (CObList) "ADH1" 43 0 0 5601 5795 0 (CStringList)
COMMENT     (CStringList) 1 1 1 1 "2019..2213")
COMMENT     #7=(CFSignal (CObList) "CYC1" 43 0 0 30 219 0 (CStringList)
COMMENT     (CStringList) 1 1 1 1 "2243..2432")
COMMENT     #8=(CFSignal (CObList) "loxP" 21 0 0 267 300 0 (CStringList)
COMMENT     (CStringList) 1 1 1 1 "2480..2513")
COMMENT     #9=(CFSignal (CObList) "P TEF" 30 0 0 301 697 0 (CStringList)
COMMENT     (CStringList) 1 1 1 1 "2514..2910")
COMMENT     #10=(CFSignal (CObList) "ble" 4 0 0 699 1079 0 (CStringList)
COMMENT     (CStringList "/codon_start=1" "/transl_table=11" "/gene=\"ble\""
COMMENT     "/product=\"bleomycin resistance protein\""
COMMENT     "/db_xref=\"GI:11344913\"" "/protein_id=\"AAG34545.1\"") 1 1 1 1
COMMENT     "2912..3292")
COMMENT     #11=(CFSignal (CObList) "T TEF" 43 0 0 1086 1344 0 (CStringList)
COMMENT     (CStringList) 1 1 1 1 "3299..3557")
COMMENT     #12=(CFSignal (CObList) "loxP" 21 0 0 1345 1378 0 (CStringList)
COMMENT     (CStringList) 1 1 1 1 "3558..3591")
COMMENT     #13=(CFSignal (CObList) "XI-5 Down" 21 0 0 1527 2037 0 (CStringList)
COMMENT     (CStringList) 1 1 1 1 "3740..4250")
COMMENT     #14=(CFSignal (CObList) "pUC ori" 33 0 0 2837 3480 0 (CStringList)
COMMENT     (CStringList "/direction=LEFT") 1 1 1 1 "complement(5050..5693)")
COMMENT     #15=(CFSignal (CObList) "USER cassette (AsiSI/Nb.BsmI)" 21 0 0 1 29
            0
COMMENT     (CStringList) (CStringList) 1 1 1 1 "")
COMMENT     #16=(CFSignal (CObList) "AmpR" 4 0 1 3583 4441 0 (CStringList)
COMMENT     (CStringList) 1 1 1 1 "")) (CObList) (CObList) (CObList) (CObList)
COMMENT     (CObList) (CObList)
COMMENT     (CTextView 0
COMMENT     #17=(CGroupPar (CParagraph 0 (0 0) 1 2 0 0 180)
COMMENT     (CObjectList
COMMENT     #18=(CRefLinePar
COMMENT     (CLinePar (CParagraph 0 (0 0) 0 2 0 1 233)
COMMENT     "pCfB2196 (XI-5-loxP-BLEsyn)" 2) 5 "" 0 4)
COMMENT     #19=(CFolderPar
COMMENT     (CGroupPar (CParagraph 1 (0 0) 1 1 0 0 178)
COMMENT     (CObjectList
COMMENT     #20=(CLinePar (CParagraph 0 (0 0) 1 2 1 0 180)
COMMENT     "DNA 'pCfB2196 (XI-5-loxP-BLEsyn)'" 1)
COMMENT     #21=(CLinePar (CParagraph 0 (0 0) 1 2 1 0 180) "." 1)
COMMENT     #22=(CLinePar (CParagraph 0 (0 0) 1 2 1 0 180)
COMMENT     "Currently local object. Original author: UNKNOWN" 1)
COMMENT     #23=(CLinePar (CParagraph 0 (0 0) 1 2 1 0 180)
COMMENT     "Created: 03/06/14 06:40" 1)
COMMENT     #24=(CLinePar (CParagraph 0 (0 0) 1 2 1 0 180)
COMMENT     "Last Modified: 04/01/14 09:39" 1)
COMMENT     #25=(CLinePar (CParagraph 0 (0 0) 1 2 1 0 180)
COMMENT     "length: 5795 bp" 1)
COMMENT     #26=(CLinePar (CParagraph 0 (0 0) 1 2 1 0 180)
COMMENT     "storage type: Basic" 1)
COMMENT     #27=(CLinePar (CParagraph 0 (0 0) 1 2 1 0 180)
COMMENT     "form: Circular" 1))) "General Description")
COMMENT     #28=(CFolderPar
COMMENT     (CGroupPar (CParagraph 2 (0 0) 1 1 0 0 178)
COMMENT     (CObjectList
COMMENT     #29=(CLinePar (CParagraph 0 (0 0) 1 2 1 0 180)
COMMENT     "Keywords: p387 pXI-5-BLEsyn" 1)
COMMENT     #30=(CLinePar (CParagraph 0 (0 0) 1 2 1 0 180)
COMMENT     "Original Source Database: GenBank" 1)
COMMENT     #31=(CLinePar (CParagraph 0 (0 0) 1 2 1 0 180)
COMMENT     "Division: UNA" 1)
COMMENT     #32=(CLinePar (CParagraph 0 (0 0) 1 2 1 0 180)
COMMENT     "Modification Date in the Original DB: 05-FEB-2014" 1)
COMMENT     #33=(CLinePar (CParagraph 0 (0 0) 1 2 1 0 180)
COMMENT     "Original Accession Number(s): BGHA"
COMMENT     1)
COMMENT     #34=(CLinePar (CParagraph 0 (0 0) 1 2 1 0 180)
COMMENT     "Version in the Original DB: ." 1)
COMMENT     #35=(CLinePar (CParagraph 0 (0 0) 1 2 1 0 180)
COMMENT     "Sequence Source: Saccharomyces cerevisiae" 1)
COMMENT     #36=(CLinePar (CParagraph 0 (0 0) 1 2 1 0 180)
COMMENT     "Organism(s): Saccharomyces cerevisiae(Saccharomyces cerevisiae)"
COMMENT     1)
COMMENT     #37=(CLinePar (CParagraph 0 (0 0) 1 2 1 0 180)
COMMENT     "Associated Genes: ble" 1))) "Standard Fields")
COMMENT     #38=(CFolderPar
COMMENT     (CGroupPar (CParagraph 3 (0 0) 1 1 0 0 178)
COMMENT     (CObjectList
COMMENT     #39=(CLinePar (CParagraph 0 (0 0) 1 2 1 0 180)
COMMENT     "REFERENCE 1 (bases 1 to 5795)" 1)
COMMENT     #40=(CLinePar (CParagraph 0 (0 0) 1 2 1 0 180)
COMMENT     "
  AUTHORS   ." 1)
COMMENT     #41=(CLinePar (CParagraph 0 (0 0) 1 2 1 0 180)
COMMENT     "
  TITLE     Direct Submission" 1)
COMMENT     #42=(CLinePar (CParagraph 0 (0 0) 1 2 1 0 180)
COMMENT     "
  JOURNAL   Exported 7. feb 2014 from SnapGene 2.2.1"
COMMENT     1)
COMMENT     #43=(CLinePar (CParagraph 0 (0 0) 1 2 1 0 180)
COMMENT     " http://www.snapgene.com" 1)))
COMMENT     "References")
COMMENT     #44=(CRefLinePar
COMMENT     (CLinePar (CParagraph 0 (0 0) 0 2 0 0 233) "Comments" 2) 1 ""
COMMENT     0 0)
COMMENT     #45=(CFolderPar
COMMENT     (CGroupPar (CParagraph 8 (0 0) 1 2 0 0 178) (CObjectList))
COMMENT     "Annotations")
COMMENT     #46=(CFolderPar
COMMENT     (CGroupPar (CParagraph 12 (6 0) 1 1 0 0 178)
COMMENT     (CObjectList
COMMENT     #47=(CFolderPar
COMMENT     (CGroupPar (CParagraph 4 (7 4 0) 1 1 1 0 178)
COMMENT     (CObjectList
COMMENT     #48=(CFolderPar
COMMENT     (CGroupPar
COMMENT     (CParagraph 699 (3 #10# 0) 1 2 2 0 327)
COMMENT     (CObjectList
COMMENT     #49=(CLinePar
COMMENT     (CParagraph 0 (0 0) 1 2 3 0 180)
COMMENT     "Start: 699 End: 1079" 1)
COMMENT     #50=(CLinePar
COMMENT     (CParagraph 0 (0 0) 1 2 3 0 180)
COMMENT     "ble Tn5; select for PhleoR" 1)
COMMENT     #51=(CLinePar
COMMENT     (CParagraph 0 (0 0) 1 2 3 0 180)
COMMENT     "Original Location Description:" 1)
COMMENT     #52=(CLinePar
COMMENT     (CParagraph 0 (0 0) 1 2 3 0 180)
COMMENT     " 2912..3292" 1)
COMMENT     #53=(CLinePar
COMMENT     (CParagraph 0 (0 0) 1 2 3 0 180)
COMMENT     "Qualifiers:" 1)
COMMENT     #54=(CLinePar
COMMENT     (CParagraph 0 (0 0) 1 2 3 0 180)
COMMENT     " /codon_start=1" 1)
COMMENT     #55=(CLinePar
COMMENT     (CParagraph 0 (0 0) 1 2 3 0 180)
COMMENT     " /transl_table=11" 1)
COMMENT     #56=(CLinePar
COMMENT     (CParagraph 0 (0 0) 1 2 3 0 180)
COMMENT     " /gene=\"ble\"" 1)
COMMENT     #57=(CLinePar
COMMENT     (CParagraph 0 (0 0) 1 2 3 0 180)
COMMENT     " /product=\"bleomycin resistance protein\""
COMMENT     1)
COMMENT     #58=(CLinePar
COMMENT     (CParagraph 0 (0 0) 1 2 3 0 180)
COMMENT     " /db_xref=GI:11344913"
COMMENT     1)
COMMENT     #59=(CLinePar
COMMENT     (CParagraph 0 (0 0) 1 2 3 0 180)
COMMENT     " /protein_id=AAG34545.1"
COMMENT     1))) "ble")
COMMENT     #60=(CFolderPar
COMMENT     (CGroupPar
COMMENT     (CParagraph 3583 (3 #16# 0) 1 2 2 0 327)
COMMENT     (CObjectList
COMMENT     #61=(CLinePar
COMMENT     (CParagraph 0 (0 0) 1 2 3 0 180)
COMMENT     "Start: 3583 End: 4441 (Complementary)"
COMMENT     1))) "AmpR"))) "CDS (2 total)")
COMMENT     #62=(CFolderPar
COMMENT     (CGroupPar (CParagraph 21 (7 21 0) 1 1 1 0 178)
COMMENT     (CObjectList
COMMENT     #63=(CFolderPar
COMMENT     (CGroupPar
COMMENT     (CParagraph 1 (3 #15# 0) 1 2 2 0 194)
COMMENT     (CObjectList
COMMENT     #64=(CLinePar
COMMENT     (CParagraph 0 (0 0) 1 2 3 0 180)
COMMENT     "Start: 1 End: 29 " 1)))
COMMENT     "USER cassette (AsiSI/Nb.BsmI)")
COMMENT     #65=(CFolderPar
COMMENT     (CGroupPar
COMMENT     (CParagraph 267 (3 #8# 0) 1 2 2 0 194)
COMMENT     (CObjectList
COMMENT     #66=(CLinePar
COMMENT     (CParagraph 0 (0 0) 1 2 3 0 180)
COMMENT     "Start: 267 End: 300 " 1)
COMMENT     #67=(CLinePar
COMMENT     (CParagraph 0 (0 0) 1 2 3 0 180)
COMMENT     "loxP loxP site" 1)
COMMENT     #68=(CLinePar
COMMENT     (CParagraph 0 (0 0) 1 2 3 0 180)
COMMENT     "Original Location Description:" 1)
COMMENT     #69=(CLinePar
COMMENT     (CParagraph 0 (0 0) 1 2 3 0 180)
COMMENT     " 2480..2513" 1))) "loxP")
COMMENT     #70=(CFolderPar
COMMENT     (CGroupPar
COMMENT     (CParagraph 1345 (3 #12# 0) 1 2 2 0 194)
COMMENT     (CObjectList
COMMENT     #71=(CLinePar
COMMENT     (CParagraph 0 (0 0) 1 2 3 0 180)
COMMENT     "Start: 1345 End: 1378" 1)
COMMENT     #72=(CLinePar
COMMENT     (CParagraph 0 (0 0) 1 2 3 0 180)
COMMENT     "loxP loxP site" 1)
COMMENT     #73=(CLinePar
COMMENT     (CParagraph 0 (0 0) 1 2 3 0 180)
COMMENT     "Original Location Description:" 1)
COMMENT     #74=(CLinePar
COMMENT     (CParagraph 0 (0 0) 1 2 3 0 180)
COMMENT     " 3558..3591" 1))) "loxP")
COMMENT     #75=(CFolderPar
COMMENT     (CGroupPar
COMMENT     (CParagraph 1527 (3 #13# 0) 1 2 2 0 194)
COMMENT     (CObjectList
COMMENT     #76=(CLinePar
COMMENT     (CParagraph 0 (0 0) 1 2 3 0 180)
COMMENT     "Start: 1527 End: 2037" 1)
COMMENT     #77=(CLinePar
COMMENT     (CParagraph 0 (0 0) 1 2 3 0 180)
COMMENT     "XI-5 Down" 1)
COMMENT     #78=(CLinePar
COMMENT     (CParagraph 0 (0 0) 1 2 3 0 180)
COMMENT     "Original Location Description:" 1)
COMMENT     #79=(CLinePar
COMMENT     (CParagraph 0 (0 0) 1 2 3 0 180)
COMMENT     " 3740..4250" 1))) "XI-5 Down")
COMMENT     #80=(CFolderPar
COMMENT     (CGroupPar
COMMENT     (CParagraph 4900 (3 #5# 0) 1 2 2 0 194)
COMMENT     (CObjectList
COMMENT     #81=(CLinePar
COMMENT     (CParagraph 0 (0 0) 1 2 3 0 180)
COMMENT     "Start: 4900 End: 5562" 1)
COMMENT     #82=(CLinePar
COMMENT     (CParagraph 0 (0 0) 1 2 3 0 180)
COMMENT     "XI-5 UP" 1)
COMMENT     #83=(CLinePar
COMMENT     (CParagraph 0 (0 0) 1 2 3 0 180)
COMMENT     "Original Location Description:" 1)
COMMENT     #84=(CLinePar
COMMENT     (CParagraph 0 (0 0) 1 2 3 0 180)
COMMENT     " 1318..1980" 1))) "XI-5 UP")))
COMMENT     "Misc. Feature (5 total)")
COMMENT     #85=(CFolderPar
COMMENT     (CGroupPar (CParagraph 30 (7 30 0) 1 1 1 0 178)
COMMENT     (CObjectList
COMMENT     #86=(CFolderPar
COMMENT     (CGroupPar
COMMENT     (CParagraph 301 (3 #9# 0) 1 2 2 0 194)
COMMENT     (CObjectList
COMMENT     #87=(CLinePar
COMMENT     (CParagraph 0 (0 0) 1 2 3 0 180)
COMMENT     "Start: 301 End: 697 " 1)
COMMENT     #88=(CLinePar
COMMENT     (CParagraph 0 (0 0) 1 2 3 0 180)
COMMENT     "P TEF TEF2 promoter from A. gossypii" 1)
COMMENT     #89=(CLinePar
COMMENT     (CParagraph 0 (0 0) 1 2 3 0 180)
COMMENT     "Original Location Description:" 1)
COMMENT     #90=(CLinePar
COMMENT     (CParagraph 0 (0 0) 1 2 3 0 180)
COMMENT     " 2514..2910" 1))) "P TEF")))
COMMENT     "Promoter Prokaryotic (1 total)")
COMMENT     #91=(CFolderPar
COMMENT     (CGroupPar (CParagraph 33 (7 33 0) 1 1 1 0 178)
COMMENT     (CObjectList
COMMENT     #92=(CFolderPar
COMMENT     (CGroupPar
COMMENT     (CParagraph 2837 (3 #14# 0) 1 2 2 0 194)
COMMENT     (CObjectList
COMMENT     #93=(CLinePar
COMMENT     (CParagraph 0 (0 0) 1 2 3 0 180)
COMMENT     "Start: 2837 End: 3480" 1)
COMMENT     #94=(CLinePar
COMMENT     (CParagraph 0 (0 0) 1 2 3 0 180)
COMMENT     "pUC ori" 1)
COMMENT     #95=(CLinePar
COMMENT     (CParagraph 0 (0 0) 1 2 3 0 180)
COMMENT     "Original Location Description:" 1)
COMMENT     #96=(CLinePar
COMMENT     (CParagraph 0 (0 0) 1 2 3 0 180)
COMMENT     " complement(5050..5693)" 1)
COMMENT     #97=(CLinePar
COMMENT     (CParagraph 0 (0 0) 1 2 3 0 180)
COMMENT     "Qualifiers:" 1)
COMMENT     #98=(CLinePar
COMMENT     (CParagraph 0 (0 0) 1 2 3 0 180)
COMMENT     " /direction=LEFT" 1))) "pUC ori")))
COMMENT     "Replication Origin (1 total)")
COMMENT     #99=(CFolderPar
COMMENT     (CGroupPar (CParagraph 43 (7 43 0) 1 1 1 0 178)
COMMENT     (CObjectList
COMMENT     #100=(CFolderPar
COMMENT     (CGroupPar
COMMENT     (CParagraph 30 (3 #7# 0) 1 2 2 0 194)
COMMENT     (CObjectList
COMMENT     #101=(CLinePar
COMMENT     (CParagraph 0 (0 0) 1 2 3 0 180)
COMMENT     "Start: 30 End: 219 " 1)
COMMENT     #102=(CLinePar
COMMENT     (CParagraph 0 (0 0) 1 2 3 0 180)
COMMENT     "CYC1" 1)
COMMENT     #103=(CLinePar
COMMENT     (CParagraph 0 (0 0) 1 2 3 0 180)
COMMENT     "Original Location Description:" 1)
COMMENT     #104=(CLinePar
COMMENT     (CParagraph 0 (0 0) 1 2 3 0 180)
COMMENT     " 2243..2432" 1))) "CYC1")
COMMENT     #105=(CFolderPar
COMMENT     (CGroupPar
COMMENT     (CParagraph 1086 (3 #11# 0) 1 2 2 0 194)
COMMENT     (CObjectList
COMMENT     #106=(CLinePar
COMMENT     (CParagraph 0 (0 0) 1 2 3 0 180)
COMMENT     "Start: 1086 End: 1344" 1)
COMMENT     #107=(CLinePar
COMMENT     (CParagraph 0 (0 0) 1 2 3 0 180)
COMMENT     "T TEF TEF2 terminator from A. gossypii"
COMMENT     1)
COMMENT     #108=(CLinePar
COMMENT     (CParagraph 0 (0 0) 1 2 3 0 180)
COMMENT     "Original Location Description:" 1)
COMMENT     #109=(CLinePar
COMMENT     (CParagraph 0 (0 0) 1 2 3 0 180)
COMMENT     " 3299..3557" 1))) "T TEF")
COMMENT     #110=(CFolderPar
COMMENT     (CGroupPar
COMMENT     (CParagraph 5601 (3 #6# 0) 1 2 2 0 194)
COMMENT     (CObjectList
COMMENT     #111=(CLinePar
COMMENT     (CParagraph 0 (0 0) 1 2 3 0 180)
COMMENT     "Start: 5601 End: 5795" 1)
COMMENT     #112=(CLinePar
COMMENT     (CParagraph 0 (0 0) 1 2 3 0 180)
COMMENT     "ADH1" 1)
COMMENT     #113=(CLinePar
COMMENT     (CParagraph 0 (0 0) 1 2 3 0 180)
COMMENT     "Original Location Description:" 1)
COMMENT     #114=(CLinePar
COMMENT     (CParagraph 0 (0 0) 1 2 3 0 180)
COMMENT     " 2019..2213" 1))) "ADH1")))
COMMENT     "Terminator (3 total)"))) "Feature Map")
COMMENT     #115=(CFolderPar
COMMENT     (CGroupPar (CParagraph 12 (6 0) 1 1 0 0 178)
COMMENT     (CObjectList
COMMENT     #116=(CFolderPar
COMMENT     (CGroupPar (CParagraph 60 (0 0) 1 1 1 0 178)
COMMENT     (CObjectList
COMMENT     #117=(CFolderPar
COMMENT     (CGroupPar
COMMENT     (CParagraph 699 (0 0) 1 2 2 0 178)
COMMENT     (CObjectList
COMMENT     #118=(CLinePar
COMMENT     (CParagraph 0 (0 0) 1 2 3 0 180)
COMMENT     "Start: 699 End: 1079" 1)
COMMENT     #119=(CLinePar
COMMENT     (CParagraph 0 (0 0) 1 2 3 0 180)
COMMENT     "ble" 1)
COMMENT     #120=(CLinePar
COMMENT     (CParagraph 0 (0 0) 1 2 3 0 180)
COMMENT     "Original Location Description:" 1)
COMMENT     #121=(CLinePar
COMMENT     (CParagraph 0 (0 0) 1 2 3 0 180)
COMMENT     " 2912..3292" 1)
COMMENT     #122=(CLinePar
COMMENT     (CParagraph 0 (0 0) 1 2 3 0 180)
COMMENT     "Qualifiers:" 1)
COMMENT     #123=(CLinePar
COMMENT     (CParagraph 0 (0 0) 1 2 3 0 180)
COMMENT     " /gene=\"ble\"" 1))) "ble")
COMMENT     #124=(CFolderPar
COMMENT     (CGroupPar
COMMENT     (CParagraph 3583 (0 0) 1 2 2 0 178)
COMMENT     (CObjectList
COMMENT     #125=(CLinePar
COMMENT     (CParagraph 0 (0 0) 1 2 3 0 180)
COMMENT     "Start: 3583 End: 4441 (Complementary)"
COMMENT     1)
COMMENT     #126=(CLinePar
COMMENT     (CParagraph 0 (0 0) 1 2 3 0 180)
COMMENT     "Original Location Description:" 1)
COMMENT     #127=(CLinePar
COMMENT     (CParagraph 0 (0 0) 1 2 3 0 180)
COMMENT     " complement(1..859)" 1)))
COMMENT     "Gene_1"))) "Gene (2 total)")
COMMENT     #128=(CFolderPar
COMMENT     (CGroupPar (CParagraph 98 (0 0) 1 1 1 0 178)
COMMENT     (CObjectList
COMMENT     #129=(CFolderPar
COMMENT     (CGroupPar
COMMENT     (CParagraph 227 (0 0) 1 2 2 0 178)
COMMENT     (CObjectList
COMMENT     #130=(CLinePar
COMMENT     (CParagraph 0 (0 0) 1 2 3 0 180)
COMMENT     "Start: 227 End: 1410" 1)
COMMENT     #131=(CLinePar
COMMENT     (CParagraph 0 (0 0) 1 2 3 0 180)
COMMENT     "derived from Saccharomyces cerevisiae"
COMMENT     1)
COMMENT     #132=(CLinePar
COMMENT     (CParagraph 0 (0 0) 1 2 3 0 180)
COMMENT     "Original Location Description:" 1)
COMMENT     #133=(CLinePar
COMMENT     (CParagraph 0 (0 0) 1 2 3 0 180)
COMMENT     " 2440..3623" 1)
COMMENT     #134=(CLinePar
COMMENT     (CParagraph 0 (0 0) 1 2 3 0 180)
COMMENT     "Qualifiers:" 1)
COMMENT     #135=(CLinePar
COMMENT     (CParagraph 0 (0 0) 1 2 3 0 180)
COMMENT     " /organism=\"PCR template vector pUG66\""
COMMENT     1)
COMMENT     #136=(CLinePar
COMMENT     (CParagraph 0 (0 0) 1 2 3 0 180)
COMMENT     " /mol_type=\"other DNA\"" 1)
COMMENT     #137=(CLinePar
COMMENT     (CParagraph 0 (0 0) 1 2 3 0 180)
COMMENT     " /db_xref=\"taxon:142963\"" 1)))
COMMENT     "Source_2")
COMMENT     #138=(CFolderPar
COMMENT     (CGroupPar
COMMENT     (CParagraph 3583 (0 0) 1 2 2 0 178)
COMMENT     (CObjectList
COMMENT     #139=(CLinePar
COMMENT     (CParagraph 0 (0 0) 1 2 3 0 180)
COMMENT     "Start: 3583 End: 3582" 1)
COMMENT     #140=(CLinePar
COMMENT     (CParagraph 0 (0 0) 1 2 3 0 180)
COMMENT     "Original Location Description:" 1)
COMMENT     #141=(CLinePar
COMMENT     (CParagraph 0 (0 0) 1 2 3 0 180)
COMMENT     " 1..5795" 1)
COMMENT     #142=(CLinePar
COMMENT     (CParagraph 0 (0 0) 1 2 3 0 180)
COMMENT     "Qualifiers:" 1)
COMMENT     #143=(CLinePar
COMMENT     (CParagraph 0 (0 0) 1 2 3 0 180)
COMMENT     " /organism=\"Saccharomyces cerevisiae\""
COMMENT     1)
COMMENT     #144=(CLinePar
COMMENT     (CParagraph 0 (0 0) 1 2 3 0 180)
COMMENT     " /mol_type=\"genomic DNA\"" 1)))
COMMENT     "Source_1"))) "Source (2 total)")))
COMMENT     "Imported Features Not Shown on Map")
COMMENT     #145=(CFolderPar
COMMENT     (CGroupPar (CParagraph 13 (0 0) 1 1 0 0 178)
COMMENT     (CObjectList
COMMENT     #146=(CRSFolderPar
COMMENT     (CFolderPar
COMMENT     (CGroupPar (CParagraph 86472752 (8 0) 1 1 1 0 178)
COMMENT     (CObjectList)) "BbsI: 0 sites") 8 12
COMMENT     "GAAGACNNNNNNN" "CTTCTGNNNNNNN")
COMMENT     #147=(CRSFolderPar
COMMENT     (CFolderPar
COMMENT     (CGroupPar (CParagraph 86462000 (8 0) 1 1 1 0 178)
COMMENT     (CObjectList)) "BsaI: 0 sites") 7 11
COMMENT     "GGTCTCNNNNNN" "CCAGAGNNNNNN")
COMMENT     #148=(CRSFolderPar
COMMENT     (CFolderPar
COMMENT     (CGroupPar (CParagraph 86460368 (8 0) 1 1 1 0 178)
COMMENT     (CObjectList)) "NheI: 0 sites") 1 5 "GCTAGC"
COMMENT     "CGATCG")
COMMENT     #149=(CRSFolderPar
COMMENT     (CFolderPar
COMMENT     (CGroupPar (CParagraph 86462032 (8 0) 1 1 1 0 178)
COMMENT     (CObjectList
COMMENT     #150=(CGroupPar
COMMENT     (CParagraph 0 (10 #3# 0) 1 2 2 0 180)
COMMENT     (CObjectList
COMMENT     #151=(CLinePar
COMMENT     (CParagraph 0 (1 #3# 1) 1 2 2 0 191)
COMMENT     " N1: 2054 " 1)
COMMENT     #152=(CLinePar
COMMENT     (CParagraph 0 (1 #3# 2) 1 2 2 0 191)
COMMENT     " N2: 4880 " 1))))) "NotI: 2 sites")
COMMENT     2 6 "GCGGCCGC" "CGCCGGCG")
COMMENT     #153=(CRSFolderPar
COMMENT     (CFolderPar
COMMENT     (CGroupPar (CParagraph 86476144 (8 0) 1 1 1 0 178)
COMMENT     (CObjectList)) "PacI: 0 sites") 5 3 "TTAATTAA"
COMMENT     "AATTAATT"))) "Restriction/Methylation Map"))))
COMMENT     (CGraphView
COMMENT     (CWStyleSheet
COMMENT     (CObjectList
COMMENT     #154=(CWidgetStyle "RSite Label" 1 (LOGPEN 0 0 13408563) 1 0 1
COMMENT     (LOGFONT 0 0 0 0 400 0 0 0 0 3 2 1 18 "Georgia") 0.555556 0 1 5
COMMENT     "@N (@S)" 0)
COMMENT     #155=(CWidgetStyle "Signal Label" 1 (LOGPEN 0 0 0) 1 0 1
COMMENT     (LOGFONT 0 0 0 0 700 0 0 0 0 3 2 1 34 "Arial") 0.666667 0 1 1
COMMENT     "@N" 0)
COMMENT     #156=(CWidgetStyle "Molecule Label 2" 0 0 1
COMMENT     (LOGFONT 0 0 0 0 400 0 0 0 0 3 2 1 18 "Georgia") 0.555556 0 1 16
COMMENT     "@L bp" 0)
COMMENT     #157=(CWidgetStyle "Molecule Label 1" 0 0 1
COMMENT     (LOGFONT 0 0 0 0 400 0 0 0 0 3 2 1 34 "Verdana") 0.833333 0 1 1
COMMENT     "@N" 0)
COMMENT     #158=(CWidgetStyle "Shape 3" 1 (LOGPEN 0 0 3355545) 1 1
COMMENT     (LOGBRUSH 0 6724095 0) 0 0 1 (LOGSHAPE 9 1 0.8 1.8 0))
COMMENT     #159=(CWidgetStyle "Shape 1" 1 (LOGPEN 0 0 6723840) 1 1
COMMENT     (LOGBRUSH 0 10079334 0) 0 0 1 (LOGSHAPE 9 1 0.8 1.8 0))
COMMENT     #160=(CWidgetStyle "Axis" 1 (LOGPEN 0 0 10079436) 2 1
COMMENT     (LOGBRUSH 0 13434879 0) 0 0 1 (LOGSHAPE 10 1 0 0 0))
COMMENT     #161=(CWidgetStyle "Line 2" 1 (LOGPEN 0 0 6723840) 8 0 0 0 1
COMMENT     (LOGSHAPE 1 1.9 0 0 0))
COMMENT     #162=(CWidgetStyle "RSite" 1 (LOGPEN 0 0 10053171) 8 0 0 0 1
COMMENT     (LOGSHAPE 1 1.9 0 0 0))
COMMENT     #163=(CWidgetStyle "Short Signal" 1 (LOGPEN 0 0 13395507) 10 0 0 0 1
COMMENT     (LOGSHAPE 1 1.9 0 0 0))
COMMENT     #164=(CWidgetStyle "Uniq RSite Label" 1 (LOGPEN 0 0 153) 1 0 1
COMMENT     (LOGFONT 0 0 0 0 400 0 0 0 0 3 2 1 18 "Georgia") 0.555556 128 1
COMMENT     5 "@N (@S)" 0)
COMMENT     #165=(CWidgetStyle "Vanilla" 1 (LOGPEN 0 0 0) 1 1
COMMENT     (LOGBRUSH 0 16777215 0) 1
COMMENT     (LOGFONT 0 0 0 0 400 0 0 0 0 7 48 2 18 "Times New Roman") 0.8 0
COMMENT     1 2 "?" 0)
COMMENT     #166=(CWidgetStyle "Mark 1" 0 0 1
COMMENT     (LOGFONT 0 0 0 0 400 0 0 0 2 7 48 2 2 "Windings") 0.7 0 1 2 "?"
COMMENT     0)
COMMENT     #167=(CWidgetStyle "Motif Label" 1 (LOGPEN 0 0 16744512) 1 0 1
COMMENT     (LOGFONT 0 0 0 0 400 0 0 0 0 3 2 1 34 "Arial") 0.611111 8388608
COMMENT     1 65535 "@N (@H)" 0)
COMMENT     #168=(CWidgetStyle "Fragment Label 2" 1 (LOGPEN 0 0 0) 1 0 1
COMMENT     (LOGFONT 0 0 0 0 400 0 0 0 0 3 2 1 49 "Courier New") 1.05 0 1 48
COMMENT     "@F bp (molecule @L bp)" 0)
COMMENT     #169=(CWidgetStyle "Fragment Label 1" 1 (LOGPEN 0 0 0) 1 0 1
COMMENT     (LOGFONT 0 0 0 0 400 0 0 0 0 3 2 1 34 "Arial") 0.91 0 1 1
COMMENT     "Fragment of @N" 0)
COMMENT     #170=(CWidgetStyle "Shape 4" 1 (LOGPEN 0 0 0) 1 1
COMMENT     (LOGBRUSH 2 8388608 5) 0 0 0)
COMMENT     #171=(CWidgetStyle "Shape 2" 1 (LOGPEN 0 0 0) 1 1 (LOGBRUSH 0 128 0)
            0
COMMENT     0 0)
COMMENT     #172=(CWidgetStyle "Shape 0" 1 (LOGPEN 0 0 0) 1 1 (LOGBRUSH 0 0 0) 0
            0
COMMENT     0)
COMMENT     #173=(CWidgetStyle "ORF" 1 (LOGPEN 0 0 16384) 8 0 0 0 1
COMMENT     (LOGSHAPE 7 0.2 3.41182 2.86186 0.609808))
COMMENT     #174=(CWidgetStyle "Line 4" 1 (LOGPEN 0 0 32768) 8 0 0 0 0)
COMMENT     #175=(CWidgetStyle "Line 3" 1 (LOGPEN 0 0 16711680) 8 0 0 0 0)
COMMENT     #176=(CWidgetStyle "Line 1" 1 (LOGPEN 0 0 16711680) 1 0 0 0 0)
COMMENT     #177=(CWidgetStyle "Short Promoter" 1 (LOGPEN 0 0 128) 6 0 0 0 0)
COMMENT     #178=(CWidgetStyle "Motif" 1 (LOGPEN 0 0 0) 1 0 0 0 0)
COMMENT     #179=(CWidgetStyle "Line 0" 1 (LOGPEN 0 0 0) 8 0 0 0 0)
COMMENT     #180=(CWidgetStyle "Void" 0 0 0 0 0)
COMMENT     #181=(CWidgetStyle "General Label" 1 (LOGPEN 0 0 0) 1 0 1
COMMENT     (LOGFONT 0 0 0 0 400 0 0 0 0 3 2 1 18 "Times New Roman") 0.91 0
COMMENT     1 3 "@T @N " 0)
COMMENT     #182=(CWidgetStyle "Position" 1 (LOGPEN 0 0 0) 1 0 0 0 0)
COMMENT     #183=(CWidgetStyle "Annotation" 0 0 1
COMMENT     (LOGFONT 0 0 0 0 400 0 0 0 0 3 2 1 18 "Times New Roman") 0.91 0
COMMENT     0 0)
COMMENT     #184=(CWidgetStyle "Position Label" 1 (LOGPEN 0 0 8388608) 1 0 1
COMMENT     (LOGFONT 0 0 0 0 400 0 1 0 0 3 2 1 34 "Arial") 0.63 8388608 1 1
COMMENT     "@N" 0)
COMMENT     #185=(CWidgetStyle "Range" 1 (LOGPEN 0 0 0) 1 1
COMMENT     (LOGBRUSH 0 16777215 0) 0 0 0)
COMMENT     #186=(CWidgetStyle "Range Label" 1 (LOGPEN 0 0 8388608) 1 0 1
COMMENT     (LOGFONT 0 0 0 0 400 0 1 0 0 3 2 1 34 "Arial") 0.63 8388608 1 1
COMMENT     "@N" 0)
COMMENT     #187=(CWidgetStyle "ORF Label" 1 (LOGPEN 0 0 49216) 1 0 1
COMMENT     (LOGFONT 0 0 0 0 400 0 0 0 0 3 2 1 18 "Times New Roman")
COMMENT     0.611111 0 1 65535 "@N" 0)
COMMENT     #188=(CWidgetStyle "CDS Label" 1 (LOGPEN 0 0 4227264) 1 0 1
COMMENT     (LOGFONT 0 0 0 0 400 0 0 0 0 3 2 1 34 "Arial") 0.555556 255 1 1
COMMENT     "@N" 0)
COMMENT     #189=(CWidgetStyle "Shape 5" 1 (LOGPEN 0 0 0) 3 1
COMMENT     (LOGBRUSH 0 16777113 0) 1
COMMENT     (LOGFONT 0 0 0 0 400 0 0 0 0 7 48 2 50 "Arial") 0.9 0 0 1
COMMENT     (LOGSHAPE 9 1 0.8 1.8 0))
COMMENT     #190=(CWidgetStyle "CDS" 1 (LOGPEN 0 0 0) 1 1 (LOGBRUSH 2 39423 3) 0
            0
COMMENT     1 (LOGSHAPE 9 1 0.8 1.8 0))
COMMENT     #191=(CWidgetStyle "Label 2" 1 (LOGPEN 0 0 4227264) 1 0 1
COMMENT     (LOGFONT 0 0 0 0 400 0 0 0 0 3 2 1 34 "Arial") 0.944444 8388608
COMMENT     1 1 "@N" 0)
COMMENT     #192=(CWidgetStyle "Label 3" 1 (LOGPEN 0 0 8421376) 1 0 1
COMMENT     (LOGFONT 0 0 0 0 700 255 0 0 0 3 2 1 34 "Arial") 0.833333 255 1
COMMENT     5 "@N (@S)" 0)
COMMENT     #193=(CWidgetStyle "Label 4" 1 (LOGPEN 0 0 8437824) 1 0 1
COMMENT     (LOGFONT 0 0 0 0 400 0 0 0 0 3 2 1 34 "Arial") 0.722222 0 1 5
COMMENT     "@N (@S)" 0)) 0.164644 1.74233 0.164644 2.53336
COMMENT     (70 (CShapeMapEntry 0 "Unique RSite" 1 "Uniq RSite Label") 68
COMMENT     (CShapeMapEntry 0 "RSite" 1 "Label 3") 67
COMMENT     (CShapeMapEntry 0 "ORF" 0 "ORF Label")) 60.0567 60.0567 168.129
COMMENT     168.129 0.1 -6050) 1 1 0 1 1
COMMENT     (mapper: 18.2765 -15.6658 60.0567 60.0567 0.01 10 -1 5795 5795 1 0
            0)
COMMENT     #194=(CGroupWidget (CWidget 0 (0 0) 1 2 0 0 Nil 1128481601 100)
COMMENT     (CObjectList
COMMENT     #195=(CGroupWidget (CWidget 1 (0 0) 1 2 0 0 Nil -566 100)
COMMENT     (CObjectList
COMMENT     #196=(CAxis
COMMENT     (CWideLine
COMMENT     (CWidget 0 (0 0) 1 2 0 0 #160# 85780084 0)
COMMENT     (LOGPEN 0 2 10079436) 2 (LOGBRUSH 0 13434879 0) 1
COMMENT     6.27527 6.27327 1 0.0214037) 0.108252)
COMMENT     #197=(CLabel
COMMENT     (CWidget 1001 (0 0) 1 2 0 0 #157# 1414812743 100)
COMMENT     (LOGPEN 0 0 8421376) 1
COMMENT     (LOGFONT 87 33 0 0 400 0 0 0 0 3 2 1 34 "Verdana")
COMMENT     1.74233 0.833333 0 "pCfB2196 (XI-5-loxP-BLEsyn)"
COMMENT     "@N" 1 0 0.871165 0 -10 15.9849 1.46528 Nil)
COMMENT     #198=(CLabel (CWidget 1002 (0 0) 1 2 0 0 #156# 867 100)
COMMENT     (LOGPEN 0 0 8421376) 1
COMMENT     (LOGFONT 57 21 0 0 400 0 0 0 0 3 2 1 18 "Georgia")
COMMENT     1.74233 0.555556 0 "5795 bp" "@L bp" 16 0 -0.871165
COMMENT     0 -10.8 3.11372 0.932452 Nil)) (CObjectList))
COMMENT     #199=(CGroupWidget (CWidget 10 (6 0) 1 2 0 0 Nil -1403 100)
COMMENT     (CObjectList
COMMENT     #200=(CGroupWidget
COMMENT     (CWidget 4 (7 4 0) 1 2 0 0 Nil -1706 100)
COMMENT     (CObjectList
COMMENT     #201=(CWideArrow
COMMENT     (CWideLine
COMMENT     (CWidget 0 (3 #10# 0) 1 2 0 0 #158# 0 100)
COMMENT     (LOGPEN 0 0 3355545) 1
COMMENT     (LOGBRUSH 0 6724095 0) 1 5.10515 5.51759 1
COMMENT     0.082322) 0.8 1.8 0)
COMMENT     #202=(CLabel
COMMENT     (CWidget 0 (0 0) 1 2 0 0 #155# -16766669 100)
COMMENT     (LOGPEN 0 0 0) 1
COMMENT     (LOGFONT 69 26 0 0 700 0 0 0 0 3 2 1 34
COMMENT     "Arial") 1.74233 0.666667 0 "ble" "@N" 1
COMMENT     10.9326 6.96932 0 -10 1.33207 1.11561 #201#)
COMMENT     #203=(CWideArrow
COMMENT     (CWideLine
COMMENT     (CWidget 0 (3 #16# 0) 1 2 0 0 #158# 0 100)
COMMENT     (LOGPEN 0 0 3355545) 1
COMMENT     (LOGBRUSH 0 6724095 0) 1 1.46573 2.39561 1
COMMENT     0.082322) 0.8 1.8 1)
COMMENT     #204=(CLabel
COMMENT     (CWidget 0 (0 0) 1 2 0 0 #155# 1414812743 100)
COMMENT     (LOGPEN 0 0 0) 1
COMMENT     (LOGFONT 69 26 0 0 700 0 0 0 0 3 2 1 34
COMMENT     "Arial") 1.74233 0.666667 0 "AmpR" "@N" 1
COMMENT     -12.8966 -3.48466 0 -10 2.6808 1.11561 #203#))
COMMENT     (CObjectList))
COMMENT     #205=(CGroupWidget
COMMENT     (CWidget 21 (7 21 0) 1 2 0 0 Nil -764 100)
COMMENT     (CObjectList
COMMENT     #206=(CWideArrow
COMMENT     (CWideLine
COMMENT     (CWidget 0 (3 #5# 0) 1 2 0 0 #159# 0 100)
COMMENT     (LOGPEN 0 0 6723840) 1
COMMENT     (LOGBRUSH 0 10079334 0) 1 0.252226 0.969935
COMMENT     1 0.082322) 0.8 1.8 0)
COMMENT     #207=(CLabel
COMMENT     (CWidget 0 (0 0) 1 2 0 0 #155# 2081903016 100)
COMMENT     (LOGPEN 0 0 0) 1
COMMENT     (LOGFONT 69 26 0 0 700 0 0 0 0 3 2 1 34
COMMENT     "Arial") 1.74233 0.666667 0 "XI-5 UP" "@N" 1
COMMENT     -9.07042 10.454 0 -10 3.14703 1.11561 #206#)
COMMENT     #208=(CScratch
COMMENT     (CWidget 0 (3 #8# 0) 1 2 0 0 #163# 1345 100)
COMMENT     (LOGPEN 0 12 13395507) 10 1 5.98524 1.9
COMMENT     0.082322 1)
COMMENT     #209=(CLabel
COMMENT     (CWidget 0 (0 0) 1 2 0 0 #155# 538976288 100)
COMMENT     (LOGPEN 0 0 0) 1
COMMENT     (LOGFONT 69 26 0 0 700 0 0 0 0 3 2 1 34
COMMENT     "Arial") 1.74233 0.666667 0 "loxP" "@N" 1
COMMENT     7.45792 10.454 0 -10 1.91486 1.11561 #208#)
COMMENT     #210=(CScratch
COMMENT     (CWidget 0 (3 #12# 0) 1 2 0 0 #163# 1600 100)
COMMENT     (LOGPEN 0 12 13395507) 10 1 4.81828 1.9
COMMENT     0.082322 1)
COMMENT     #211=(CLabel
COMMENT     (CWidget 0 (0 0) 1 2 0 0 #155# 981391301 100)
COMMENT     (LOGPEN 0 0 0) 1
COMMENT     (LOGFONT 69 26 0 0 700 0 0 0 0 3 2 1 34
COMMENT     "Arial") 1.74233 0.666667 0 "loxP" "@N" 1
COMMENT     12.9095 1.74233 0 -10 1.91486 1.11561 #210#)
COMMENT     #212=(CWideArrow
COMMENT     (CWideLine
COMMENT     (CWidget 0 (3 #13# 0) 1 2 0 0 #159# 1673 100)
COMMENT     (LOGPEN 0 0 6723840) 1
COMMENT     (LOGBRUSH 0 10079334 0) 1 4.0681 4.62126 1
COMMENT     0.082322) 0.8 1.8 0)
COMMENT     #213=(CLabel
COMMENT     (CWidget 0 (0 0) 1 2 0 0 #155# 572 100)
COMMENT     (LOGPEN 0 0 0) 1
COMMENT     (LOGFONT 69 26 0 0 700 0 0 0 0 3 2 1 34
COMMENT     "Arial") 1.74233 0.666667 0 "XI-5 Down" "@N"
COMMENT     1 13.7242 -3.48466 0 -10 4.32924 1.11561
COMMENT     #212#)
COMMENT     #214=(CScratch
COMMENT     (CWidget 0 (3 #15# 0) 1 2 0 0 #163# 1077 100)
COMMENT     (LOGPEN 0 12 13395507) 10 1 6.27319 1.9
COMMENT     0.082322 1)
COMMENT     #215=(CLabel
COMMENT     (CWidget 0 (0 0) 1 2 0 0 #155# 1263366239 100)
COMMENT     (LOGPEN 0 0 0) 1
COMMENT     (LOGFONT 69 26 0 0 700 0 0 0 0 3 2 1 34
COMMENT     "Arial") 1.74233 0.666667 0
COMMENT     "USER cassette (AsiSI/Nb.BsmI)" "@N" 1
COMMENT     7.54386 13.9386 0 -10 12.9711 1.11561 #214#))
COMMENT     (CObjectList))
COMMENT     #216=(CGroupWidget
COMMENT     (CWidget 30 (7 30 0) 1 2 0 0 Nil -241 100)
COMMENT     (CObjectList
COMMENT     #217=(CWideArrow
COMMENT     (CWideLine
COMMENT     (CWidget 0 (3 #9# 0) 1 2 0 0 #171# 0 100)
COMMENT     (LOGPEN 0 0 0) 1 (LOGBRUSH 0 128 0) 0.835356
COMMENT     5.51867 5.94843 1 0.082322) 0.8 1.8 0)
COMMENT     #218=(CLabel
COMMENT     (CWidget 0 (0 0) 1 2 0 0 #155# 178 100)
COMMENT     (LOGPEN 0 0 0) 1
COMMENT     (LOGFONT 69 26 0 0 700 0 0 0 0 3 2 1 34
COMMENT     "Arial") 1.74233 0.666667 0 "P TEF" "@N" 1
COMMENT     9.99107 8.71165 0 -10 2.56424 1.11561 #217#))
COMMENT     (CObjectList))
COMMENT     #219=(CGroupWidget
COMMENT     (CWidget 33 (7 33 0) 1 2 0 0 Nil -450 100)
COMMENT     (CObjectList
COMMENT     #220=(CWideArrow
COMMENT     (CWideLine
COMMENT     (CWidget 0 (3 #14# 0) 1 2 0 0 #158# 0 100)
COMMENT     (LOGPEN 0 0 3355545) 1
COMMENT     (LOGBRUSH 0 6724095 0) 1 2.50603 3.20317 1
COMMENT     0.082322) 0.8 1.8 0)
COMMENT     #221=(CLabel
COMMENT     (CWidget 0 (0 0) 1 2 0 0 #155# 538982193 100)
COMMENT     (LOGPEN 0 0 0) 1
COMMENT     (LOGFONT 69 26 0 0 700 0 0 0 0 3 2 1 34
COMMENT     "Arial") 1.74233 0.666667 0 "pUC ori" "@N" 1
COMMENT     -5.81115 -12.1963 0 -10 3.26358 1.11561 #220#))
COMMENT     (CObjectList))
COMMENT     #222=(CGroupWidget
COMMENT     (CWidget 43 (7 43 0) 1 2 0 0 Nil -241 100)
COMMENT     (CObjectList
COMMENT     #223=(CLine
COMMENT     (CWidget 0 (3 #6# 0) 1 2 0 0 #163# 1768189545
COMMENT     100) (LOGPEN 0 12 13395507) 10 0.835356
COMMENT     6.27319 0.211091)
COMMENT     #224=(CLabel
COMMENT     (CWidget 0 (0 0) 1 2 0 0 #155# 174685417 100)
COMMENT     (LOGPEN 0 0 0) 1
COMMENT     (LOGFONT 69 26 0 0 700 0 0 0 0 3 2 1 34
COMMENT     "Arial") 1.74233 0.666667 0 "ADH1" "@N" 1
COMMENT     -3.19636 12.1963 0 -10 2.51429 1.11561 #223#)
COMMENT     #225=(CLine
COMMENT     (CWidget 0 (3 #7# 0) 1 2 0 0 #163# 570451316
COMMENT     100) (LOGPEN 0 12 13395507) 10 0.835356
COMMENT     6.03611 6.24179)
COMMENT     #226=(CLabel
COMMENT     (CWidget 0 (0 0) 1 2 0 0 #155# 174686189 100)
COMMENT     (LOGPEN 0 0 0) 1
COMMENT     (LOGFONT 69 26 0 0 700 0 0 0 0 3 2 1 34
COMMENT     "Arial") 1.74233 0.666667 0 "CYC1" "@N" 1
COMMENT     3.68945 12.1963 0 -10 2.44769 1.11561 #225#)
COMMENT     #227=(CLine
COMMENT     (CWidget 0 (3 #11# 0) 1 2 0 0 #163#
COMMENT     1634231139 100) (LOGPEN 0 12 13395507) 10
COMMENT     0.835356 4.81828 5.09865)
COMMENT     #228=(CLabel (CWidget 0 (0 0) 1 2 0 0 #155# 0 100)
COMMENT     (LOGPEN 0 0 0) 1
COMMENT     (LOGFONT 69 26 0 0 700 0 0 0 0 3 2 1 34
COMMENT     "Arial") 1.74233 0.666667 0 "T TEF" "@N" 1
COMMENT     12.993 3.48466 0 -10 2.51429 1.11561 #227#))
COMMENT     (CObjectList))) (CObjectList))
COMMENT     #229=(CGroupWidget (CWidget 11 (8 0) 1 2 0 0 Nil -136 100)
COMMENT     (CObjectList
COMMENT     #230=(CGroupWidget
COMMENT     (CWidget 2 (10 #3# 0) 1 2 0 0 Nil -1183 100)
COMMENT     (CObjectList
COMMENT     #231=(CScratch
COMMENT     (CWidget 1 (1 #3# 1) 1 2 0 0 #162# 1327 100)
COMMENT     (LOGPEN 0 8 10053171) 8 1 4.05078 1.9
COMMENT     0.082322 1)
COMMENT     #232=(CLabel (CWidget 0 (0 0) 1 2 0 0 #192# 10 100)
COMMENT     (LOGPEN 0 0 8421376) 1
COMMENT     (LOGFONT 87 33 0 0 700 255 0 0 0 3 2 1 34
COMMENT     "Arial") 1.74233 0.833333 255
COMMENT     "{\\i Not}I (2054)" "@N (@S)" 5 13.3854
COMMENT     -6.96932 0 -10 6.86018 1.46528 #231#)
COMMENT     #233=(CScratch
COMMENT     (CWidget 2 (1 #3# 2) 1 2 0 0 #162# 1076 100)
COMMENT     (LOGPEN 0 8 10053171) 8 1 0.991585 1.9
COMMENT     0.082322 1)
COMMENT     #234=(CLabel
COMMENT     (CWidget 0 (0 0) 1 2 0 0 #192# 981390393 100)
COMMENT     (LOGPEN 0 0 8421376) 1
COMMENT     (LOGFONT 87 33 0 0 700 255 0 0 0 3 2 1 34
COMMENT     "Arial") 1.74233 0.833333 255
COMMENT     "{\\i Not}I (4880)" "@N (@S)" 5 -13.6689
COMMENT     6.96932 0 -10 6.86018 1.46528 #233#))
COMMENT     (CObjectList))) (CObjectList))
COMMENT     #235=(CGroupWidget (CWidget 14 (16 0) 1 2 0 0 Nil -869 100)
COMMENT     (CObjectList) (CObjectList))
COMMENT     #236=(CGroupWidget (CWidget 12 (0 0) 1 2 0 0 Nil -346 100)
COMMENT     (CObjectList) (CObjectList))) (CObjectList)))
COMMENT     (CSeqView 10 10 (CObjectList) (CObList) 1 (CObList)) (CObList)
COMMENT     -2147483648 (CStringList) 2147483648 268697654 (CObList)))
FEATURES             Location/Qualifiers
     source          3583..3582
                     /organism="Saccharomyces cerevisiae"
                     /mol_type="genomic DNA"
                     /vntifkey="98"
     source          227..1410
                     /organism="PCR template vector pUG66"
                     /mol_type="other DNA"
                     /db_xref="taxon:142963"
                     /vntifkey="98"
                     /note="derived from Saccharomyces cerevisiae"
     gene            complement(3583..4441)
                     /vntifkey="60"
     misc_feature    4900..5562
                     /vntifkey="21"
                     /label=XI-5\UP
                     /note="XI-5 UP"
     terminator      5601..5795
                     /vntifkey="43"
                     /label=ADH1
                     /note="ADH1"
     terminator      30..219
                     /vntifkey="43"
                     /label=CYC1
                     /note="CYC1"
     misc_feature    267..300
                     /vntifkey="21"
                     /label=loxP
                     /note="loxP loxP site"
     promoter        301..697
                     /vntifkey="30"
                     /label=P\TEF
                     /note="P TEF TEF2 promoter from A. gossypii"
     CDS             699..1079
                     /codon_start=1
                     /transl_table=11
                     /gene="ble"
                     /product="bleomycin resistance protein"
                     /db_xref="GI:11344913"
                     /protein_id="AAG34545.1"
                     /vntifkey="4"
                     /label=ble
                     /note="ble Tn5; select for PhleoR"
     gene            699..1079
                     /gene="ble"
                     /vntifkey="60"
                     /note="ble"
     terminator      1086..1344
                     /vntifkey="43"
                     /label=T\TEF
                     /note="T TEF TEF2 terminator from A. gossypii"
     misc_feature    1345..1378
                     /vntifkey="21"
                     /label=loxP
                     /note="loxP loxP site"
     misc_feature    1527..2037
                     /vntifkey="21"
                     /label=XI-5\Down
                     /note="XI-5 Down"
     rep_origin      2837..3480
                     /direction=LEFT
                     /vntifkey="33"
                     /label=pUC\ori
                     /note="pUC ori"
     misc_feature    1..29
                     /vntifkey="21"
                     /label=USER\cassette\(AsiSI/Nb.BsmI)
     CDS             complement(3583..4441)
                     /vntifkey="4"
                     /label=AmpR
BASE COUNT  1566 a 1396 c 1252 g 1581 t
ORIGIN
        1 caacggaatg cgtgcgatcg cgtgcattca tccgctctaa ccgaaaagga aggagttaga
       61 caacctgaag tctaggtccc tatttatttt tttatagtta tgttagtatt aagaacgtta
      121 tttatatttc aaatttttct tttttttctg tacagacgcg tgtacgcatg taacattata
      181 ctgaaaacct tgcttgagaa ggttttggga cgctcgaaga tcgcgtcagc tgaagcttcg
      241 tacgctgcag gtcgacaacc cttaatataa cttcgtataa tgtatgctat acgaagttat
      301 taggtctaga gatctgttta gcttgcctcg tccccgccgg gtcacccggc cagcgacatg
      361 gaggcccaga ataccctcct tgacagtctt gacgtgcgca gctcaggggc atgatgtgac
      421 tgtcgcccgt acatttagcc catacatccc catgtataat catttgcatc catacatttt
      481 gatggccgca cggcgcgaag caaaaattac ggctcctcgc tgcagacctg cgagcaggga
      541 aacgctcccc tcacagacgc gttgaattgt ccccacgccg cgcccctgta gagaaatata
      601 aaaggttagg atttgccact gaggttcttc tttcatatac ttccttttaa aatcttgcta
      661 ggatacagtt ctcacatcac atccgaacat aaacaaccat ggccgaccaa gcgacgccca
      721 acctgccatc acgagatttc gattccacgg ccgccttcta tgaaaggttg ggcttcggaa
      781 tcgttttccg ggacgccggc tggatgatcc tccagcgcgg ggatctcaag ctggagttct
      841 tcgcccaccc cgggctcgat cccctcgcga gttggttcag ctgctgcctg aggctggacg
      901 acctcgcgga gttctaccgg cagtgcaaat ccgtcggcat ccaggaaacc agcagcggct
      961 atccgcgcat ccatgccccc gaactgcagg agtggggagg cacgatggcc gctttggtcg
     1021 acccggacgg gacgctcctg cgcctgatac agaacgaatt gcttgcaggc atctcatgat
     1081 cagtactgac aataaaaaga ttcttgtttt caagaacttg tcatttgtat agttttttta
     1141 tattgtagtt gttctatttt aatcaaatgt tagcgtgatt tatatttttt ttcgcctcga
     1201 catcatctgc ccagatgcga agttaagtgc gcagaaagta atatcatgcg tcaatcgtat
     1261 gtgaatgctg gtcgctatac tgctgtcgat tcgatactaa cgccgccatc cagtgtcgaa
     1321 aacgagctct cgagaaccct taatataact tcgtataatg tatgctatac gaagttatta
     1381 ggtgatatca gatccactag tggcctatgc acccaattcg ccctatagtg agtcgtatta
     1441 cgcgcgctca ctggccgtcg ttttacaacg tcgtgactgg gaaaaccctg gcgttacccc
     1501 tgcaggacta gtgctgaggc attaatgcct tcgatttgac acatctctaa gctgaaactg
     1561 agaatactgt tgtaaaacag gtattggctg cttcatagta cacccaattg cccacaaccc
     1621 aagttaatca taagctcttg ttgtcgatga attgctcaaa atgtggccat tctttcaatt
     1681 ttgcacctct aaaactgctc cgtgggttgt gacaacaacc ttaagggtaa tggacttttt
     1741 tagaaagaca aatgagatga tttcacctac tggtatatca tttatttata cacgaccgtt
     1801 ttgacatttc agagttgcac gttggtatat cctaatattc tcacaagcat cacagtgaag
     1861 aaacgcaaga aaatggaaaa aattcccagg tggttgttgt tttctcttat atcgtcggtg
     1921 ctgtgcatac ttggggccct gtgtgtgccg ttgttatcgg ttgccttcga tagcaagcgc
     1981 aatagccaat ctaagttggt caactatggt ctttctctaa gtgccggatc tatgatcatt
     2041 aagacctcag cgcggccgca aatttaaata aaatgaagtg aagttcctat actttctaga
     2101 gaataggaac ttctatagtg agtcgaataa gggcgacaca aaatttattc taaatgcata
     2161 ataaatactg ataacatctt atagtttgta ttatattttg tattatcgtt gacatgtata
     2221 attttgatat caaaaactga ttttcccttt attattttcg agatttattt tcttaattct
     2281 ctttaacaaa ctagaaatat tgtatataca aaaaatcata aataatagat gaatagttta
     2341 attataggtg ttcatcaatc gaaaaagcaa cgtatcttat ttaaagtgcg ttgctttttt
     2401 ctcatttata aggttaaata attctcatat atcaagcaaa gtgacaggcg cccttaaata
     2461 ttctgacaaa tgctctttcc ctaaactccc cccataaaaa aacccgccga agcgggtttt
     2521 tacgttattt gcggattaac gattactcgt tatcagaacc gcccaggggg cccgagctta
     2581 agactggccg tcgttttaca acacagaaag agtttgtaga aacgcaaaaa ggccatccgt
     2641 caggggcctt ctgcttagtt tgatgcctgg cagttcccta ctctcgcctt ccgcttcctc
     2701 gctcactgac tcgctgcgct cggtcgttcg gctgcggcga gcggtatcag ctcactcaaa
     2761 ggcggtaata cggttatcca cagaatcagg ggataacgca ggaaagaaca tgtgagcaaa
     2821 aggccagcaa aaggccagga accgtaaaaa ggccgcgttg ctggcgtttt tccataggct
     2881 ccgcccccct gacgagcatc acaaaaatcg acgctcaagt cagaggtggc gaaacccgac
     2941 aggactataa agataccagg cgtttccccc tggaagctcc ctcgtgcgct ctcctgttcc
     3001 gaccctgccg cttaccggat acctgtccgc ctttctccct tcgggaagcg tggcgctttc
     3061 tcatagctca cgctgtaggt atctcagttc ggtgtaggtc gttcgctcca agctgggctg
     3121 tgtgcacgaa ccccccgttc agcccgaccg ctgcgcctta tccggtaact atcgtcttga
     3181 gtccaacccg gtaagacacg acttatcgcc actggcagca gccactggta acaggattag
     3241 cagagcgagg tatgtaggcg gtgctacaga gttcttgaag tggtgggcta actacggcta
     3301 cactagaaga acagtatttg gtatctgcgc tctgctgaag ccagttacct tcggaaaaag
     3361 agttggtagc tcttgatccg gcaaacaaac caccgctggt agcggtggtt tttttgtttg
     3421 caagcagcag attacgcgca gaaaaaaagg atctcaagaa gatcctttga tcttttctac
     3481 ggggtctgac gctcagtgga acgacgcgcg cgtaactcac gttaagggat tttggtcatg
     3541 agcttgcgcc gtcccgtcaa gtcagcgtaa tgctctgctt ttaccaatgc ttaatcagtg
     3601 aggcacctat ctcagcgatc tgtctatttc gttcatccat agttgcctga ctccccgtcg
     3661 tgtagataac tacgatacgg gagggcttac catctggccc cagcgctgcg atgataccgc
     3721 gagaaccacg ctcaccggct ccggatttat cagcaataaa ccagccagcc ggaagggccg
     3781 agcgcagaag tggtcctgca actttatccg cctccatcca gtctattaat tgttgccggg
     3841 aagctagagt aagtagttcg ccagttaata gtttgcgcaa cgttgttgcc atcgctacag
     3901 gcatcgtggt gtcacgctcg tcgtttggta tggcttcatt cagctccggt tcccaacgat
     3961 caaggcgagt tacatgatcc cccatgttgt gcaaaaaagc ggttagctcc ttcggtcctc
     4021 cgatcgttgt cagaagtaag ttggccgcag tgttatcact catggttatg gcagcactgc
     4081 ataattctct tactgtcatg ccatccgtaa gatgcttttc tgtgactggt gagtactcaa
     4141 ccaagtcatt ctgagaatag tgtatgcggc gaccgagttg ctcttgcccg gcgtcaatac
     4201 gggataatac cgcgccacat agcagaactt taaaagtgct catcattgga aaacgttctt
     4261 cggggcgaaa actctcaagg atcttaccgc tgttgagatc cagttcgatg taacccactc
     4321 gtgcacccaa ctgatcttca gcatctttta ctttcaccag cgtttctggg tgagcaaaaa
     4381 caggaaggca aaatgccgca aaaaagggaa taagggcgac acggaaatgt tgaatactca
     4441 tattcttcct ttttcaatat tattgaagca tttatcaggg ttattgtctc atgagcggat
     4501 acatatttga atgtatttag aaaaataaac aaataggggt cagtgttaca accaattaac
     4561 caattctgaa cattatcgcg agcccattta tacctgaata tggctcataa caccccttgt
     4621 ttgcctggcg gcagtagcgc ggtggtccca cctgacccca tgccgaactc agaagtgaaa
     4681 cgccgtagcg ccgatggtag tgtggggact ccccatgcga gagtagggaa ctgccaggca
     4741 tcaaataaaa cgaaaggctc agtcgaaaga ctgggccttt cgcccgggct aattatgggg
     4801 tgtcgccctt attcgactct atagtgaagt tcctattctc tagaaagtat aggaacttct
     4861 gaagtgggga tttaaatgcg gccgcgctga gggtttaatg cggagaagtc gttgatagca
     4921 tttccgaagg cttttccaca ttgactgcag tatctaaaag agctccagca gcggtcttag
     4981 tagttcctgt gcttgccgct ttgcagtata cagggacatt gggaactacg gaggaaaaat
     5041 cggaatgctc tgagctcttc tcaaaaccag acgaactcgt cttatttctc agtaaattac
     5101 ccaacatata aactctccct cttcaccttc tctacaaggc cacacacaag acagttttaa
     5161 caggcaaatg gtactggagg ctctcaccaa tggggtttaa gacgctccaa acacacgctc
     5221 tccttttttt ctttatatat cggtagcaac gaaagctagt cgcagaacgt tacacactaa
     5281 agcagatcaa tcaatcaatc ctgagaacct gcttcgttca aaccatccac tagaagaaac
     5341 acgcacgtgt acccaaaaat agagacaaac aaacagacaa aaataacaat gattcctacc
     5401 gactaaagta aaacaacact cacgtaataa aaaatcctag atacaactca cttgtattcc
     5461 tctcttcttt gaccatcact aaagcttctc tcttactata ttcctcaaat aaaaaaaagt
     5521 tgcaatgatt acttaccaat gtgccataaa ctccgtgcac caattaagtc ctcagcgagc
     5581 tcgcatggaa tgcgtgcgat gagcgacctc atgctatacc tgagaaagca acctgaccta
     5641 caggaaagag ttactcaaga ataagaattt tcgttttaaa acctaagagt cactttaaaa
     5701 tttgtataca cttatttttt ttataactta tttaataata aaaatcataa atcataagaa
     5761 attcgcttat ttagaagtgt caacaacgta tctac
//
