>Addgene plasmid #67549 | pCfB2196 | depositor full sequence | sequence record 127793 | Full plasmid sequence
CAACGGAATGCGTGCGATCGCGTGCATTCATCCGCTCTAACCGAAAAGGAAGGAGTTAGACAACCTGAAG
TCTAGGTCCCTATTTATTTTTTTATAGTTATGTTAGTATTAAGAACGTTATTTATATTTCAAATTTTTCT
TTTTTTTCTGTACAGACGCGTGTACGCATGTAACATTATACTGAAAACCTTGCTTGAGAAGGTTTTGGGA
CGCTCGAAGATCGCGTCAGCTGAAGCTTCGTACGCTGCAGGTCGACAACCCTTAATATAACTTCGTATAA
TGTATGCTATACGAAGTTATTAGGTCTAGAGATCTGTTTAGCTTGCCTCGTCCCCGCCGGGTCACCCGGC
CAGCGACATGGAGGCCCAGAATACCCTCCTTGACAGTCTTGACGTGCGCAGCTCAGGGGCATGATGTGAC
TGTCGCCCGTACATTTAGCCCATACATCCCCATGTATAATCATTTGCATCCATACATTTTGATGGCCGCA
CGGCGCGAAGCAAAAATTACGGCTCCTCGCTGCAGACCTGCGAGCAGGGAAACGCTCCCCTCACAGACGC
GTTGAATTGTCCCCACGCCGCGCCCCTGTAGAGAAATATAAAAGGTTAGGATTTGCCACTGAGGTTCTTC
TTTCATATACTTCCTTTTAAAATCTTGCTAGGATACAGTTCTCACATCACATCCGAACATAAACAACCAT
GGCCGACCAAGCGACGCCCAACCTGCCATCACGAGATTTCGATTCCACGGCCGCCTTCTATGAAAGGTTG
GGCTTCGGAATCGTTTTCCGGGACGCCGGCTGGATGATCCTCCAGCGCGGGGATCTCAAGCTGGAGTTCT
TCGCCCACCCCGGGCTCGATCCCCTCGCGAGTTGGTTCAGCTGCTGCCTGAGGCTGGACGACCTCGCGGA
GTTCTACCGGCAGTGCAAATCCGTCGGCATCCAGGAAACCAGCAGCGGCTATCCGCGCATCCATGCCCCC
GAACTGCAGGAGTGGGGAGGCACGATGGCCGCTTTGGTCGACCCGGACGGGACGCTCCTGCGCCTGATAC
AGAACGAATTGCTTGCAGGCATCTCATGATCAGTACTGACAATAAAAAGATTCTTGTTTTCAAGAACTTG
TCATTTGTATAGTTTTTTTATATTGTAGTTGTTCTATTTTAATCAAATGTTAGCGTGATTTATATTTTTT
TTCGCCTCGACATCATCTGCCCAGATGCGAAGTTAAGTGCGCAGAAAGTAATATCATGCGTCAATCGTAT
GTGAATGCTGGTCGCTATACTGCTGTCGATTCGATACTAACGCCGCCATCCAGTGTCGAAAACGAGCTCT
CGAGAACCCTTAATATAACTTCGTATAATGTATGCTATACGAAGTTATTAGGTGATATCAGATCCACTAG
TGGCCTATGCACCCAATTCGCCCTATAGTGAGTCGTATTACGCGCGCTCACTGGCCGTCGTTTTACAACG
TCGTGACTGGGAAAACCCTGGCGTTACCCCTGCAGGACTAGTGCTGAGGCATTAATGCCTTCGATTTGAC
ACATCTCTAAGCTGAAACTGAGAATACTGTTGTAAAACAGGTATTGGCTGCTTCATAGTACACCCAATTG
CCCACAACCCAAGTTAATCATAAGCTCTTGTTGTCGATGAATTGCTCAAAATGTGGCCATTCTTTCAATT
TTGCACCTCTAAAACTGCTCCGTGGGTTGTGACAACAACCTTAAGGGTAATGGACTTTTTTAGAAAGACA
AATGAGATGATTTCACCTACTGGTATATCATTTATTTATACACGACCGTTTTGACATTTCAGAGTTGCAC
GTTGGTATATCCTAATATTCTCACAAGCATCACAGTGAAGAAACGCAAGAAAATGGAAAAAATTCCCAGG
TGGTTGTTGTCTTCTCTTATATCGTCGGTGCTGTGCATACTTGGGGCCCTGTGTGTGCCGTTGTTATCGG
TTGCCTTCGATAGCAAGCGCAATAGCCAATCTAAGTTGGTCAACTATGGTCTTTCTCTAAGTGCCGGATC
TATGATCATTAAGACCTCAGCGCGGCCGCAAATTTAAATAAAATGAAGTGAAGTTCCTATACTTTCTAGA
GAATAGGAACTTCTATAGTGAGTCGAATAAGGGCGACACAAAATTTATTCTAAATGCATAATAAATACTG
ATAACATCTTATAGTTTGTATTATATTTTGTATTATCGTTGACATGTATAATTTTGATATCAAAAACTGA
TTTTCCCTTTATTATTTTCGAGATTTATTTTCTTAATTCTCTTTAACAAACTAGAAATATTGTATATACA
AAAAATCATAAATAATAGATGAATAGTTTAATTATAGGTGTTCATCAATCGAAAAAGCAACGTATCTTAT
TTAAAGTGCGTTGCTTTTTTCTCATTTATAAGGTTAAATAATTCTCATATATCAAGCAAAGTGACAGGCG
CCCTTAAATATTCTGACAAATGCTCTTTCCCTAAACTCCCCCCATAAAAAAACCCGCCGAAGCGGGTTTT
TACGTTATTTGCGGATTAACGATTACTCGTTATCAGAACCGCCCAGGGGGCCCGAGCTTAAGACTGGCCG
TCGTTTTACAACACAGAAAGAGTTTGTAGAAACGCAAAAAGGCCATCCGTCAGGGGCCTTCTGCTTAGTT
TGATGCCTGGCAGTTCCCTACTCTCGCCTTCCGCTTCCTCGCTCACTGACTCGCTGCGCTCGGTCGTTCG
GCTGCGGCGAGCGGTATCAGCTCACTCAAAGGCGGTAATACGGTTATCCACAGAATCAGGGGATAACGCA
GGAAAGAACATGTGAGCAAAAGGCCAGCAAAAGGCCAGGAACCGTAAAAAGGCCGCGTTGCTGGCGTTTT
TCCATAGGCTCCGCCCCCCTGACGAGCATCACAAAAATCGACGCTCAAGTCAGAGGTGGCGAAACCCGAC
AGGACTATAAAGATACCAGGCGTTTCCCCCTGGAAGCTCCCTCGTGCGCTCTCCTGTTCCGACCCTGCCG
CTTACCGGATACCTGTCCGCCTTTCTCCCTTCGGGAAGCGTGGCGCTTTCTCATAGCTCACGCTGTAGGT
ATCTCAGTTCGGTGTAGGTCGTTCGCTCCAAGCTGGGCTGTGTGCACGAACCCCCCGTTCAGCCCGACCG
CTGCGCCTTATCCGGTAACTATCGTCTTGAGTCCAACCCGGTAAGACACGACTTATCGCCACTGGCAGCA
GCCACTGGTAACAGGATTAGCAGAGCGAGGTATGTAGGCGGTGCTACAGAGTTCTTGAAGTGGTGGGCTA
ACTACGGCTACACTAGAAGAACAGTATTTGGTATCTGCGCTCTGCTGAAGCCAGTTACCTTCGGAAAAAG
AGTTGGTAGCTCTTGATCCGGCAAACAAACCACCGCTGGTAGCGGTGGTTTTTTTGTTTGCAAGCAGCAG
ATTACGCGCAGAAAAAAAGGATCTCAAGAAGATCCTTTGATCTTTTCTACGGGGTCTGACGCTCAGTGGA
ACGACGCGCGCGTAACTCACGTTAAGGGATTTTGGTCATGAGCTTGCGCCGTCCCGTCAAGTCAGCGTAA
TGCTCTGCTTTTACCAATGCTTAATCAGTGAGGCACCTATCTCAGCGATCTGTCTATTTCGTTCATCCAT
AGTTGCCTGACTCCCCGTCGTGTAGATAACTACGATACGGGAGGGCTTACCATCTGGCCCCAGCGCTGCG
ATGATACCGCGAGAACCACGCTCACCGGCTCCGGATTTATCAGCAATAAACCAGCCAGCCGGAAGGGCCG
AGCGCAGAAGTGGTCCTGCAACTTTATCCGCCTCCATCCAGTCTATTAATTGTTGCCGGGAAGCTAGAGT
AAGTAGTTCGCCAGTTAATAGTTTGCGCAACGTTGTTGCCATCGCTACAGGCATCGTGGTGTCACGCTCG
TCGTTTGGTATGGCTTCATTCAGCTCCGGTTCCCAACGATCAAGGCGAGTTACATGATCCCCCATGTTGT
GCAAAAAAGCGGTTAGCTCCTTCGGTCCTCCGATCGTTGTCAGAAGTAAGTTGGCCGCAGTGTTATCACT
CATGGTTATGGCAGCACTGCATAATTCTCTTACTGTCATGCCATCCGTAAGATGCTTTTCTGTGACTGGT
GAGTACTCAACCAAGTCATTCTGAGAATAGTGTATGCGGCGACCGAGTTGCTCTTGCCCGGCGTCAATAC
GGGATAATACCGCGCCACATAGCAGAACTTTAAAAGTGCTCATCATTGGAAAACGTTCTTCGGGGCGAAA
ACTCTCAAGGATCTTACCGCTGTTGAGATCCAGTTCGATGTAACCCACTCGTGCACCCAACTGATCTTCA
GCATCTTTTACTTTCACCAGCGTTTCTGGGTGAGCAAAAACAGGAAGGCAAAATGCCGCAAAAAAGGGAA
TAAGGGCGACACGGAAATGTTGAATACTCATATTCTTCCTTTTTCAATATTATTGAAGCATTTATCAGGG
TTATTGTCTCATGAGCGGATACATATTTGAATGTATTTAGAAAAATAAACAAATAGGGGTCAGTGTTACA
ACCAATTAACCAATTCTGAACATTATCGCGAGCCCATTTATACCTGAATATGGCTCATAACACCCCTTGT
TTGCCTGGCGGCAGTAGCGCGGTGGTCCCACCTGACCCCATGCCGAACTCAGAAGTGAAACGCCGTAGCG
CCGATGGTAGTGTGGGGACTCCCCATGCGAGAGTAGGGAACTGCCAGGCATCAAATAAAACGAAAGGCTC
AGTCGAAAGACTGGGCCTTTCGCCCGGGCTAATTATGGGGTGTCGCCCTTATTCGACTCTATAGTGAAGT
TCCTATTCTCTAGAAAGTATAGGAACTTCTGAAGTGGGGATTTAAATGCGGCCGCGCTGAGGGTTTAATG
CGGAGAAGTCGTTGATAGCATTTCCGAAGGCTTTTCCACATTGACTGCAGTATCTAAAAGAGCTCCAGCA
GCGGTCTTAGTAGTTCCTGTGCTTGCCGCTTTGCAGTATACAGGGACATTGGGAACTACGGAGGAAAAAT
CGGAATGCTCTGAGCTCTTCTCAAAACCAGACGAACTCGTCTTATTTCTCAGTAAATTACCCAACATATA
AACTCTCCCTCTTCACCTTCTCTACAAGGCCACACACAAGACAGTTTTAACAGGCAAATGGTACTGGAGG
CTCTCACCAATGGGGTTTAAGACGCTCCAAACACACGCTCTCCTTTTTTTCTTTATATATCGGTAGCAAC
GAAAGCTAGTCGCAGAACGTTACACACTAAAGCAGATCAATCAATCAATCCTGAGAACCTGCTTCGTTCA
AACCATCCACTAGAAGAAACACGCACGTGTACCCAAAAATAGAGACAAACAAACAGACAAAAATAACAAT
GATTCCTACCGACTAAAGTAAAACAACACTCACGTAATAAAAAATCCTAGATACAACTCACTTGTATTCC
TCTCTTCTTTGACCATCACTAAAGCTTCTCTCTTACTATATTCCTCAAATAAAAAAAAGTTGCAATGATT
ACTTACCAATGTGCCATAAACTCCGTGCACCAATTAAGTCCTCAGCGAGCTCGCATGGAATGCGTGCGAT
GAGCGACCTCATGCTATACCTGAGAAAGCAACCTGACCTACAGGAAAGAGTTACTCAAGAATAAGAATTT
TCGTTTTAAAACCTAAGAGTCACTTTAAAATTTGTATACACTTATTTTTTTTATAACTTATTTAATAATA
AAAATCATAAATCATAAGAAATTCGCTTATTTAGAAGTGTCAACAACGTATCTAC
Features (pLannotate 1.2.2; 21 found; start..end, strand, type, name):
     30..219     +  terminator     CYC1 terminator: S. cerevisiae CYC1; transcription terminator for CYC1
    267..300     -  protein_bind   loxP: Cre-mediated recombination occurs in the 8-bp core sequence (GCATACAT). Cre recombinase
    355..698     +  promoter       TEF promoter: Ashbya gossypii TEF promoter
    699..1076    +  CDS            ble: BLE_KLEPN - Experimental evidence at protein level: Swiss-Prot protein existence level 1. Binding protein with a strong affinity to the bleomycin family of antibiotics. Binds to CL990; an antimitotic-antibiotic compound. From Klebsiella pneumoniae.
   1085..1282    +  terminator     TEF terminator: Ashbya gossypii TEF terminator
   1345..1378    -  protein_bind   loxP: Cre-mediated recombination occurs in the 8-bp core sequence (GCATACAT). Cre recombinase
   1422..1440    -  promoter       T7 promoter: promoter for bacteriophage T7 RNA polymerase
   1448..1499    +  CDS            lacZα (fragment): LacZα fragment of β-galactosidase; lacZ fragment
   1873..2037    +  CDS            ZRT3 (fragment): ZRT3_YEAST - Experimental evidence at protein level: Swiss-Prot protein existence level 1. Transports zinc from storage in the vacuole to the cytoplasm. From Saccharomyces cerevisiae (strain ATCC 204508 / S288c) (Baker's yeast).
   2080..2113    -  protein_bind   FRT (minimal): supports FLP-mediated excision but not integration (Turan and Bode, 2011) FLP recombinase from the Saccharomyces cerevisiae 2μ plasmid
   2583..2602    +  CDS            lacZα (fragment): LacZα fragment of β-galactosidase; lacZ fragment
   2627..2644    -  terminator     rrnB T2 terminator (fragment): transcription terminator T2 from the E. coli rrnB gene
   2869..3457    -  rep_origin     ori: high-copy-number ColE1/pMB1/pBR322/pUC origin of replication
   3581..4441    -  CDS            AmpR: β-lactamase; bla; confers resistance to ampicillin, carbenicillin, and related antibiotics
   4444..4540    -  promoter       AmpR promoter (fragment): bla
   4570..4594    -  CDS            KanR (fragment): aminoglycoside phosphotransferase; aph(3')-Ia; confers resistance to kanamycin
   4623..4738    +  ncRNA          5S rRNA: Accession: RF00001 - 5S ribosomal RNA
   4742..4782    +  terminator     rrnB T1 terminator (fragment): transcription terminator T1 from the E. coli rrnB gene
   4826..4859    +  protein_bind   FRT (minimal): supports FLP-mediated excision but not integration (Turan and Bode, 2011) FLP recombinase from the Saccharomyces cerevisiae 2μ plasmid
   4901..5107    -  CDS            LST4 (fragment): LST4_YEAST - Experimental evidence at protein level: Swiss-Prot protein existence level 1. Involved in extracellular amino acid uptake. Required for the trafficking of the GAP1 nitrogen-regulated general amino acid permease from the Golgi to the plasma membrane. From Saccharomyces cerevisiae (strain ATCC 204508 / S288c) (Baker's yeast).
   5601..5766    -  terminator     ADH1 terminator: S. cerevisiae ADH1; transcription terminator for the S. cerevisiae alcohol dehydrogenase 1 (ADH1) gene
