[The description below was written by a language model from this plasmid's Addgene catalogue record and the feature table of its GenBank file; any pLannotate feature table in this document was generated separately and was not available to it.]
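Description:
pCfB2196 is an empty-backbone yeast integrative vector from the EasyClone 2.0 toolkit, a 5795 bp circular plasmid designed for stable, single-locus insertion of expression cassettes into the Saccharomyces cerevisiae genome at the XI-5 site on chromosome XI. It has no yeast replication origin. In E. coli it is maintained at high copy through a pUC origin and selected with ampicillin via AmpR. Two homology arms, annotated XI-5 UP and XI-5 Down, bracket the functional region and direct homologous recombination into the chromosome. The record lists two NotI sites lying just outside these arms, consistent with releasing the integration fragment from the bacterial backbone before transformation.

Between the arms, a short USER cloning cassette (AsiSI/Nb.BsmI) sits between the ADH1 and CYC1 terminators. This arrangement lets genes and promoter fragments be inserted by uracil-excision cloning, with each coding sequence reading outward into its own terminator. The vector itself supplies no promoter or gene of interest for expression. Downstream lies the dominant selection marker: a ble (bleomycin/phleomycin resistance) coding sequence, annotated as Tn5-derived and named "BLEsyn" in the record. It is driven by the Ashbya gossypii TEF promoter and terminator, and this region is annotated as originating from the PCR template vector pUG66. The marker is flanked by two loxP sites, so Cre recombinase can excise it after integration, allowing the marker to be reused in further rounds of engineering. Because selection is by drug resistance rather than auxotrophy, the vector suits prototrophic industrial strains, in line with the toolkit's stated aim of stable gene expression in such hosts.
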