Addgene plasmid #67549: pCfB2196
Purpose: (Empty Backbone) EasyClone system-based yeast integrative vector carrying loxP-flanked bleMX marker, integration into S. cerevisiae XI-5 chromosomal location, USER site for cloning, amp resistance
Depositing lab: Irina Borodina. Depositing organization: Danmarks Tekniske Universitet. Publication: EasyClone 2.0: expanded toolkit of integrative vectors for stable gene expression in industrial Saccharomyces cerevisiae strains. Stovicek V, Borja GM, Forster J, Borodina I. J Ind Microbiol Biotechnol. 2015 Sep 16. 10.1007/s10295-015-1684-8 PubMed 26376869.
Backbone
  Vector backbone: EasyClone
  Backbone size (bp): 5795
  Vector type: Yeast Expression, Cre/Lox ; integrative
Growth in bacteria
  Bacterial resistance: Ampicillin, 100 μg/mL
  Growth temperature: 37°C
  Growth strain: DH5alpha
  Copy number: High Copy
Terms and licenses: Academic/Nonprofit Terms; Industry Terms: Not Available to Industry
How to cite: pCfB2196 was a gift from Irina Borodina (Addgene plasmid # 67549 ; http://n2t.net/addgene:67549 ; RRID:Addgene_67549)
