>Addgene plasmid #67549 | pCfB2196 | addgene partial sequence | sequence record 127795 | pENTR-R 5'-ATGGCTCATAACACCCCTTG-3'
GGTCCCACCTGACCCCATGCCGAACTCAGAAGTGAAACGCCGTAGCGCCGATGGTAGTGTGGGGACTCCC
CATGCGAGAGTAGGGAACTGCCAGGCATCAAATAAAACGAAAGGCTCAGTCGAAAGACTGGGCCTTTCGC
CCGGGCTAATTATGGGGTGTCGCCCTTATTCGACTCTATAGTGAAGTTCCTATTCTCTAGAAAGTATAGG
AACTTCTGAAGTGGGGATTTAAATGCGGCCGCGCTGAGGGTTTAATGCGGAGAAGTCGTTGATAGCATTT
CCGAAGGCTTTTCCACATTGACTGCAGTATCTAAAAGAGCTCCAGCAGCGGTCTTAGTAGTTCCTGTGCT
TGCCGCTTTGCAGTATACAGGGACATTGGGAACTACGGAGGAAAAATCGGAATGCTCTGAGCTCTTCTCA
AAACCAGACGAACTCGTCTTATTTCTCAGTAAATTACCCAACATATAAACTCTCCCTCTTCACCTTCTCT
ACAAGGCCACACACAAGACAGTTTTAACAGGCAAATGGTACTGGAGGCTCTCACCAATGGGGTTTAAGAC
GCTCCAAACACACGCTCTCCTTTTTTTCTTTATATATCGGTAGCAACGAAAGCTAGTCGCAGAACGTTAC
ACACTAAAGCAGATCAATCAATCAATCCTGAGAACCTGCTTCGTTCAAACCATCCACTAGAAGAAACACG
CACGTGTACCCAAAAATAGAGACAAACAAACAGACAAAAATAACAATGATTCCTACCGACTAAAGTAAAA
CAACACTCACGTAATAAAAAATCCTAGATACAACTCACTTGTATTCCTCTCTTCTTTGACCATCACTAAA
GCTTCTCTCTTACTATATTCCTCAAATAAAAAAAAGTTGCAATGATTACTTACCAATGTGCCATAAACTC
CGTGCACCAATTAAGTCCTCAGCGAGCTCGCATGGAATGCGTGCGATGAGCGACCTCATGCT
