>Addgene plasmid #67549 | pCfB2196 | addgene partial sequence | sequence record 127796 | pHybLex_rev 5'-GAGTCACTTTAAAATTTGTATACAC-3'
ACTTATTTAATAATAAAAATCATAAATCATAAGAAATTCGCTTATTTAGAAGTGTCAACAACGTATCTAC
CAACGGAATGCGTGCGATCGCGTGCATTCATCCGCTCTAACCGAAAAGGAAGGAGTTAGACAACCTGAAG
TCTAGGTCCCTATTTATTTTTTTATAGTTATGTTAGTATTAAGAACGTTATTTATATTTCAAATTTTTCT
TTTTTTTCTGTACAGACGCGTGTACGCATGTAACATTATACTGAAAACCTTGCTTGAGAAGGTTTTGGGA
CGCTCGAAGATCGCGTCAGCTGAAGCTTCGTACGCTGCAGGTCGACAACCCTTAATATAACTTCGTATAA
TGTATGCTATACGAAGTTATTAGGTCTAGAGATCTGTTTAGCTTGCCTCGTCCCCGCCGGGTCACCCGGC
CAGCGACATGGAGGCCCAGAATACCCTCCTTGACAGTCTTGACGTGCGCAGCTCAGGGGCATGATGTGAC
TGTCGCCCGTACATTTAGCCCATACATCCCCATGTATAATCATTTGCATCCATACATTTTGATGGCCGCA
CGGCGCGAAGCAAAAATTACGGCTCCTCGCTGCAGACCTGCGAGCAGGGAAACGCTCCCCTCACAGACGC
GTTGAATTGTCCCCACGCCGCGCCCCTGTAGAGAAATATAAAAGGTTAGGATTTGCCACTGAGGTTCTTC
TTTCATATACTTCCTTTTAAAATCTTGCTAGGATACAGTTCTCACATCACATCCGAACATAAACAACCAT
GGCCGACCAAGCGACGCCCAACCTGCCATCACGAGATTTCGATTCCACGGCCGCCTTCTATGAAAGGTTG
GGCTTCGGAATCGTTTTCCGGGACGCCGGCTGGATGATCCTCCAGCGCGGGGATCTCAAGCTGGAGTTCT
TCGCCCACCCCGGGCTCGATCCCCTCGCGAGTTGGTTCAGCTGCTGCCTGAGGCTGGACGACCTCGCGGA
GTTCTACCGGCAGTGCAAATCCGTCGGCATCCAGGAAACCAGCAGCGGCTATCCGCGCATCCATGCCCCC
GAACTG
