>Addgene plasmid #67549 | pCfB2196 | addgene partial sequence | sequence record 127798 | L4440 5'-AGCGAGTCAGTGAGCGAG-3'
CTGCCAGGCATCAAACTAAGCAGAAGGCCCCTGACGGATGGCCTTTTTGCGTTTCTACAAACTCTTTCTG
TGTTGTAAAACGACGGCCAGTCTTAAGCTCGGGCCCCCTGGGCGGTTCTGATAACGAGTAATCGTTAATC
CGCAAATAACGTAAAAACCCGCTTCGGCGGGTTTTTTTATGGGGGGAGTTTAGGGAAAGAGCATTTGTCA
GAATATTTAAGGGCGCCTGTCACTTTGCTTGATATATGAGAATTATTTAACCTTATAAATGAGAAAAAAG
CAACGCACTTTAAATAAGATACGTTGCTTTTTCGATTGATGAACACCTATAATTAAACTATTCATCTATT
ATTTATGATTTTTTGTATATACAATATTTCTAGTTTGTTAAAGAGAATTAAGAAAATAAATCTCGAAAAT
AATAAAGGGAAAATCAGTTTTTGATATCAAAATTATACATGTCAACGATAATACAAAATATAATACAAAC
TATAAGATGTTATCAGTATTTATTATGCATTTAGAATAAATTTTGTGTCGCCCTTATTCGACTCACTATA
GAAGTTCCTATTCTCTAGAAAGTATAGGAACTTCACTTCATTTTATTTAAATTTGCGGCCGCGCTGAGGT
CTTAATGATCATAGATCCGGCACTTAGAGAAAGACCATAGTTGACCAACTTAGATTGGCTATTGCGCTTG
CTATCGAAGGCAACCGATAACAACGGCACACACAGGGCCCCAAGTATGCACAGCACCGACGATATAAGAG
AAGACAACAACCACCTGGGAATTTTTTCCATTTTCTTGCGTTTCTTCACTGTGATGCTTGTGAGAATATT
AGGATATACCAACGTGCAACTCTGAAATGTCAAAACGGTCGTGTATAAATAAATGATATACCAGTAGGTG
AAATCATCTCATTTGTCTTTCTAAAAAAGTCCATTACCCTTAAGGTTGTTGTCACAACCCACGGAGCAGT
TTTAGAGG
